>Addgene plasmid #63296 | pFusX2-14 | depositor partial sequence | sequence record 105110 | pFusX2_ATC original sequence
AGTCTTAAGCGTCTCCCTGACCCCGGACCAAGTGGTGGCTATCGCCAGCAACATTGGCGGCAAGCAAGCG
CTCGAAACGGTGCAGCGGCTGTTGCCGGTGCTGTGCCAGGACCATGGCCTGACCCCGGACCAAGTGGTGG
CTATCGCCAGCAACGGTGGCGGCAAGCAAGCGCTCGAAACGGTGCAGCGGCTGTTGCCGGTGCTGTGCCA
GGACCATGGCCTGACTCCGGACCAAGTGGTGGCTATCGCCAGCCACGATGGCGGCAAGCAAGCGCTCGAA
ACGGTGCAGCGGCTGTTGCCGGTGCTGTGCCAGGACCATGGCGAGACGTC
