>Addgene plasmid #63296 | pFusX2-14 | depositor partial sequence | sequence record 105111 | FusX2
CGTCTCCCTGACCCCGGACCAAGTGGTGGCTATCGAGACCGGCGCCGCTACGGGCGCGTCCCATTCGCCA
TTCAGGCTGCGCAACTGTTGGGAAGGGCGATCGGTGCGGGCTCTTCGCTATTACGCCAGCTGGCGAAAGG
GGGATGTGCTGCAAGGCGATTAAGTTGGGAACGCCAGGGTTTTCCCAGTCACGACGTTGTAAAACGACGG
CCAGTGAGCGCGCGTAATCGACTCACTATAGGGCGAATTGGGTACCGGGCCCCCCCTCGAGGTCCTCCAG
CTTTTGTTCCCTTTAGTGAGGGTTAATTGCGCGCTTGGCGTAATCATGGTCATAGCTGTTTCCTGTGTGA
AATTGTTATCCGCTCACAATTCCACACAACATACGAGCCGGAAGCATAAAGTGTAAAGCCTGGGGTGCCT
AATGAGTGAGCTAACTCACATTAATTGCGTTGCGCTCACTGCCCGCTTTCCACCGGTGGTCTCTGGCGGC
AAGCAAGCGCTCGAAACGGTGCAGCGGCTGTTGCCGGTGCTGTGCCAGGACCATGGCGAGACGTCTAGAC
CAGCCAGGACAGAAATGCCTCGACTTCGCTGCTACCCAAGGTTGCCGGGTGACGCACACCGTGGAAACGG
ATGAAGGCACGAACCCAGTGGACATAAGCCTGTTCGGTTCGTAAGCTGTAATGCAAGTAGCGTATGCGCT
CACGCAACTGGTCCAGAACCTTGACCGAACGCAGCGGTGGTAACGGCGCAGTGGCGGTTTTCATGGCTTG
TTATGACTGTTTTTTTGGGGTACAGTCTATGCCTCGGGCATCCAAGCAGCAAGCGCGTTACGCCGTGGGT
CGATGTTTGATGTTATGGAGCAGCAACGATGTTACGCAGCAGGGCAGTCGCCCTAAAACAAAGTTAAACA
TTATGAGGGAAGCGGTGATCGCCGAAGTATCGACTCAACTATCAGAGGTAGTTGGCGTCATCGAGCGCCA
TCTCGAACCGACGTTGCTGGCCGTACATTTGTACGGCTCCGCAGTGGATGGCGGCCTGAAGCCACACAGT
GATATTGATTTGCTGGTTACGGTGACCGTAAGGCTTGATGAAACAACGCGGCGAGCTTTGATCAACGACC
TTTTGGAAACTTCGGCTTCCCCTGGAGAGAGCGAGATTCTCCGCGCTGTAGAAGTCACCATTGTTGTGCA
CGACGACATCATTCCGTGGCGTTATCCAGCTAAGCGCGAACTGCAATTTGGAGAATGGCAGCGCAATGAC
ATTCTTGCAGGTATCTTCGAGCCAGCCACGATCGACATTGATCTGGCTATCTTGCTGACAAAAGCAAGAG
AACATAGCGTTGCCTTGGTAGGTCCAGCGGCGGAGGAACTCTTTGATCCGGTTCCTGAACAGGATCTATT
TGAGGCGCTAAATGAAACCTTAACGCTATGGAACTCGCCGCCCGACTGGGCTGGCGATGAGCGAAATGTA
GTGCTTACGTTGTCCCGCATTTGGTACAGCGCAGTAACCGGCAAAATCGCGCCGAAGGATGTCGCTGCCG
ACTGGGCAATGGAGCGCCTGCCGGCCCAGTATCAGCCCGTCATACTTGAAGCTAGACAGGCTTATCTTGG
ACAAGAAGAAGATCGCTTGGCCTCGCGCGCAGATCAGTTGGAAGAATTTGTCCACTACGTGAAAGGCGAG
ATCACCAAGGTAGTCGGCAAATAACCCTCGAGCCACCCATGACCAAAATCCCTTAACGTGAGTTACGCGT
CGTTCCACTGAGCGTCAGACCCCGTAGAAAAGATCAAAGGATCTTCTTGAGATCCTTTTTTTCTGCGCGT
AATCTGCTGCTTGCAAACAAAAAAACCACCGCTACCAGCGGTGGTTTGTTTGCCGGATCAAGAGCTACCA
ACTCTTTTTCCGAAGGTAACTGGCTTCAGCAGAGCGCAGATACCAAATACTGTCCTTCTAGTGTAGCCGT
AGTTAGGCCACCACTTCAAGAACTCTGTAGCACCGCCTACATACCTCGCTCTGCTAATCCTGTTACCAGT
GGCTGCTGCCAGTGGCGATAAGTCGTGTCTTACCGGGTTGGACTCAAGACGATAGTTACCGGATAAGGCG
CAGCGGTCGGGCTGAACGGGGGGTTCGTGCACACAGCCCAGCTTGGAGCGAACGACCTACACCGAACTGA
GATACCTACAGCGTGAGCATTGAGAAAGCGCCACGCTTCCCGAAGGGAGAAAGGCGGACAGGTATCCGGT
AAGCGGCAGGGTCGGAACAGGAGAGCGCACGAGGGAGCTTCCAGGGGGAAACGCCTGGTATCTTTATAGT
CCTGTCGGGTTTCGCCACCTCTGACTTGAGCGTCGATTTTTGTGATGCTCGTCAGGGGGGCGGAGCCTAT
GGAAAAACGCCAGCAACGCGGCCTTTTTACGGTTCCTGGCCTTTTGCTGGCCTTTTGCTCACATGTTCTT
TCCTGCGTTATCCCCTGATTCTGTGGATAACCGTATTACCGCCTTTGAGTGAGCTGATACCGCTCGCCGC
AGCCGAACGACCGAGCGCAGCGAGTCAGTGAGCGAGGAAGCGGAAGAGCGCCCAATACGCAAACCGCCTC
TCCCCGCGCGTTGGCCGATTCATTAATGCAGCTGGCACGACAGGTTTCCCGACTGGAAAGCGGGCAGTGA
GCGCAACGCAATTAATACGCGTACCGCTAGCCAGGAAGAGTTTGTAGAAACGCAAAAAGGCCATCCGTCA
GGATGGCCTTCTGCTTAGTTTGATGCCTGGCAGTTTATGGCGGGCGTCCTGCCCGCCACCCTCCGGGCCG
TTGCTTCACAACGTTCAAATCCGCTCCCGGCGGATTTGTCCTACTCAGGAGAGCGTTCACCGACAAACAA
CAGATAAAACGAAAGGCCCAGTCTTCCGACTGAGCCTTTCGTTTTATTTGATGCCTGGCAGTTCCCTACT
CTCGCGTTAACGCTAGCATGGATGTTTTCCCAGTCACGACGTTGTAAAACGACGGCCAGTCTTAAG
