>Addgene plasmid #63296 | pFusX2-14 | addgene partial sequence | sequence record 114230 | pCR8_R1 5'-cgaaccgaacaggcttatgt-3'
CGTCACCCGGCAACCTTGGGTAGCAGCGAAGTCGAGGCATTTCTGTCCTGGCTGGTCTAGACGTCTCGCC
ATGGTCCTGGCACAGCACCGGCAACAGCCGCTGCACCGTTTCGAGCGCTTGCTTGCCGCCATCGTGGCTG
GCGATAGCCACCACTTGGTCCGGAGTCAGGCCATGGTCCTGGCACAGCACCGGCAACAGCCGCTGCACCG
TTTCGAGCGCTTGCTTGCCGCCACCGTTGCTGGCGATAGCCACCACTTGGTCCGGGGTCAGGCCATGGTC
CTGGCACAGCACCGGCAACAGCCGCTGCACCGTTTCGAGCGCTTGCTTGCCGCCAATGTTGCTGGCGATA
GCCACCACTTGGTCCGGGGTCAGGGAGACGCTTAAGACTGGCCGTCGTTTTACAACGTCGTGACTGGGAA
AACATCCATGCTAGCGTTAACGCGAGAGTAGGGAACTGCCAGGCATCAAATAAAACGAAAGGCTCAGTCG
GAAGACTGGGCCTTTCGTTTTATCTGTTGTTTGTCGGTGAACGCTCTCCTGAGTAGGACAAATCCGCCGG
GAGCGGATTTGAACGTTGTGAAGCAACGGCCCGGAGGGTGGCGGGCAGGACGCCCGCCATAAACTGCCAG
GCATCAAACTAAGCAGAAGGCCATCCTGACGGATGGCCTTTTT
