[The description below was written by a language model from this plasmid's Addgene catalogue record.]
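Description:
pFusX2-14 is a bacterial library plasmid from the FusX system, a one-step assembly platform for building TALE (transcription activator-like effector) repeat arrays such as those used in TALENs. It is built on the FusX2 backbone (about 3 kb without insert), is maintained at high copy number in standard E. coli cloning strains, and is selected with spectinomycin. The record does not name the origin of replication and no feature table is provided, so the backbone elements cannot be described in detail. The listed sequencing primers suggest a pCR8-type backbone, but this is not stated explicitly.

The insert is a synthetic, pre-assembled trimer of TALE repeats carrying the repeat-variable diresidues (RVDs) NI, NG and HD. Under the standard TALE recognition code these specify A, T and C respectively, which matches the alternative insert name X2_ATC. The trimer occupies RVD positions 4 to 6 of the final array. It was cloned through BsaI sites that were destroyed in the process, which is typical of Golden Gate cloning with type IIS enzymes, where the recognition sites are lost on ligation.

In practice this plasmid is one member of a position-specific library in which each clone holds one of the possible three-RVD combinations. A user picks the clone matching the desired target sequence at each position and combines them in a single reaction to produce a full-length TALE DNA-binding domain in a receiving vector. The plasmid has no stated promoter or expression function of its own; it acts only as a modular donor of repeat units for custom TALEN construction and related genome-engineering applications.
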