Addgene plasmid #63296: pFusX2-14
Purpose: Encodes RVD positions 4-6 in TALEN assembly
Depositing lab: Stephen Ekker. Depositing organization: Mayo Foundation for Medical Education and Research. Publication: FusX: A rapid one-step TALE assembly system for genome science. Ma AC, McNulty MS, Tanya PL, Jarryd CM, Martinez-Galvez G, Argue DP, Lee HB, Urban MD, Bullard CE, Blackburn PR, Man TK, Clark KJ, Ekker SC. Hum Gene Ther. 2016 Jun;27(6):451-63. doi: 10.1089/hum.2015.172 PubMed 26854857.
Backbone
  Vector backbone: FusX2
  Backbone size w/o insert (bp): 3006
  Vector type: TALEN
Growth in bacteria
  Bacterial resistance: Spectinomycin, 50 μg/mL
  Growth temperature: 37°C
  Growth strain: DH5alpha
  Copy number: High Copy
Gene/Insert
  Gene/Insert name: NI NG HD (alt name: X2_ATC)
  Species: Synthetic
  Mutation: none
  Cloning method: Restriction Enzyme; 5′ cloning site BsaI (destroyed during cloning); 3′ cloning site BsaI (destroyed during cloning)
  Sequencing primers: 5′ pCR8_F1; 3′ pCR8_R1
Terms and licenses: Academic/Nonprofit Terms; Industry Terms: Not Available to Industry
How to cite: pFusX2-14 was a gift from Stephen Ekker (Addgene plasmid # 63296 ; http://n2t.net/addgene:63296 ; RRID:Addgene_63296)
